Addgene plasmid #30752: pCS2-F2-GGG
Depositing lab: Nathan Lawson & Scot Wolfe. Depositing organization: University of Massachusetts, Worcester. Publication: Evaluation and application of modularly assembled zinc-finger nucleases in zebrafish. Zhu C, Smith T, McNulty J, Rayla AL, Lakshmanan A, Siekmann AF, Buffardi M, Meng X, Shin J, Padmanabhan A, Cifuentes D, Giraldez AJ, Look AT, Epstein JA, Lawson ND, Wolfe SA. Development. 2011 Oct;138(20):4555-64. 10.1242/dev.066779 PubMed 21937602.
Backbone
  Vector backbone: pCS2 (modified)
  Backbone size w/o insert (bp): 6141
  Vector type: mRNA production
Growth in bacteria
  Bacterial resistance: Ampicillin, 100 μg/mL
  Growth temperature: 37°C
  Growth strain: DH5alpha
  Growth instructions: XL1Blue
  Copy number: High Copy
Gene/Insert
  Gene/Insert name: F2 GGG
  Insert size (bp): 267
  Tag / fusion protein: FLAG (N terminal on insert)
  Cloning method: Restriction Enzyme; 5′ cloning site KpnI (not destroyed); 3′ cloning site BamHI (not destroyed)
  Sequencing primers: 5′ SP6; 3′ attaaccctcactaaaggga
Terms and licenses: Academic/Nonprofit Terms; Industry Terms: Not Available to Industry
How to cite: pCS2-F2-GGG was a gift from Nathan Lawson & Scot Wolfe (Addgene plasmid # 30752 ; http://n2t.net/addgene:30752 ; RRID:Addgene_30752)
