[The description below was written by a language model from this plasmid's Addgene catalogue record.]
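Description:
pCS2-F2-GGG is a modified pCS2 plasmid catalogued as an mRNA-production vector, belonging to a set of constructs built for modular assembly of zinc-finger nucleases for use in zebrafish. It is maintained in E. coli as a high-copy plasmid under ampicillin selection. The record lists a backbone of about 6.1 kb, but no feature table is provided, so the exact nature of the backbone modifications, the origin of replication and the promoter layout are not stated. An SP6 primer is given for sequencing from the 5′ side of the insert. This fits the usual pCS2 design, in which an SP6 promoter upstream of the cloning region allows in vitro transcription of mRNA, typically for injection into embryos.

The insert, named F2 GGG, is a short 267 bp fragment cloned between KpnI and BamHI sites, both of which are preserved, and it carries an N-terminal FLAG tag for detecting the encoded protein. The name, taken together with the associated work on modularly assembled zinc-finger nucleases, suggests a zinc-finger module for the finger 2 position of an array that recognises the DNA triplet GGG, although the record does not spell this out. Retention of the flanking restriction sites would suit excising or swapping the zinc-finger segment when combining modules into multi-finger arrays. The record does not say whether a nuclease domain such as FokI is present in this modified backbone. The plasmid is best regarded as an archive component for assembling custom zinc-finger proteins directed at chosen genomic targets, with the assembled nucleases expressed from mRNA to induce targeted gene lesions in zebrafish.
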