>Addgene plasmid #30752 | pCS2-F2-GGG | depositor partial sequence | sequence record 38934 | pCS2-F2-GGG sequence 267 bps
GGTACCAAACCGTATGCTTGCCCTGTCGAGTCCTGTGACCGCCGCTTCAGTGACCGTTCTGCTCTCGCTC
GTCACATCCGGATTCACACAGGCCAGAAGCCCTTCCAGTGTCGCATCTGCATGAGGAACTTCAGCCGTTC
TGACCACCTCACCCGCCACATCCGCACCCACACAGGCGAGAAGCCTTTTGCATGCGACATCTGCGGCAGG
AAGTTCGCGCGCTCTGACAACCTCACCCGTCACACCAAGATCCACCTCCGTGGATCC
