>Addgene plasmid #30752 | pCS2-F2-GGG | addgene partial sequence | sequence record 38935 | SP6  5'-ATTTAGGTGACACTATAG-3'
GATCTGCCACCATGGCTCCAAAGAAGAAGCGTAAGGTAGACTACAAAGACCATGACGGTGATTATAAAGA
TCATGACATCGATTACAAGGATGACGATGACAAGGGTACCAAACCGTATGCTTGCCCTGTCGAGTCCTGT
GACCGCCGCTTCAGTGACCGTTCTGCTCTCGCTCGTCACATCCGGATTCACACAGGCCAGAAGCCCTTCC
AGTGTCGCATCTGCATGAGGAACTTCAGCCGTTCTGACCACCTCACCCGCCACATCCGCACCCACACAGG
CGAGAAGCCTTTTGCATGCGACATCTGCGGCAGGAAGTTCGCGCGCTCTGACAACCTCACCCGTCACACC
AAGATCCACCTCCGTGGATCCCAACTAGTCAAAAGTGAACTGGAGGAGAAGAAATCTGAACTTCGTCATA
AATTGAAATATGTGCCTCATGAATATATTGAATTAATTGAAATTGCCAGAAATTCCACTCAGGATAGAAT
TCTTGAAATGAAGGTAATGGAATTTTTTATGAAAGTTTATGGATATAGAGGTAAACATTTGGGTGGATCA
AGGAAACCGGACGGAGCAATTTATACTGTCGGATCTCCTATTGATTACGGTGTGATCGTGGATACTAAAG
CTTATAGCGGAGGTTATAATCTGCCAATTGGCCAAGCAGATGAAATGGAACGATATGTCGAAGAAAATCA
AACACGAAACAAACATCTCAACCCTAATGAATGGTGGAAAGTCTATCCATCTTCTGTAACGGAATTTAAG
TTTTTATTTGTGAGTGGTCACTTTAAAGGAAACTACAAAGCTCAGCTTACACGATTAAATCATATCACTA
ATTGTAATGGAGCTGTTCTTAGTGTAGAAGAGCTTTTAATTGGTGGAGA
